Addgene plasmid #220155: Fnr-GFP
Purpose: To track the natural Fnr promoter's transcriptional dynamics
Depositing lab: Andre Sanches Ribeiro. Depositing organization: Tampere University. Publication: A library of reporters of the global regulators of gene expression in Escherichia coli. Dash S, Jagadeesan R, Baptista ISC, Chauhan V, Kandavalli V, Oliveira SMD, Ribeiro AS. mSystems. 2024 Jun 18;9(6):e0006524. doi: 10.1128/msystems.00065-24. Epub 2024 Apr 30. PubMed 38687030.
Backbone
  Vector backbone: pBAC (Addgene Plasmid #13423)
  Vector type: Bacterial Expression
Growth in bacteria
  Bacterial resistance: Chloramphenicol, 25 μg/mL
  Growth temperature: 37°C
  Growth strain: DH5alpha
  Copy number: Low Copy
Gene/Insert
  Gene/Insert name: Fnr promoter only
  Species: Escherichia coli
  Cloning method: Gene Synthesis
Terms and licenses: Academic/Nonprofit Terms; Industry Terms: Not Available to Industry
Depositor comments: Please visit https://www.biorxiv.org/content/10.1101/2023.11.28.568972v1 for bioRxiv preprint.
How to cite: Fnr-GFP was a gift from Andre Sanches Ribeiro (Addgene plasmid # 220155 ; http://n2t.net/addgene:220155 ; RRID:Addgene_220155)
