[The description below was written by a language model from this plasmid's Addgene catalogue record and pLannotate feature annotations shown in this document.]
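Description:
Fnr-GFP is a low-copy bacterial reporter plasmid built on a pBAC (F-plasmid-derived) backbone for use in Escherichia coli. It was made to follow the transcriptional dynamics of the native promoter of fnr, which encodes a global regulator, and it belongs to a library of reporters for the global regulators of E. coli gene expression. The sequenced record is 7,630 nt. Replication and stable inheritance rely on the F-factor machinery annotated in the feature table: oriV and ori2 (oriS), the RepE initiator, which also represses its own expression, the incC incompatibility region, and the sopA/sopB partitioning genes. Only a short fragment of the centromere-like sopC site was detected. A partial resD resolvase reading frame is also present. Together these elements keep the plasmid at a very low copy number, so the reporter dosage stays close to that of a chromosomal gene. Selection is by chloramphenicol resistance, provided by the cat gene under its own promoter.

The insert is the synthesized E. coli Fnr promoter alone, without the fnr coding sequence. The promoter was not picked up as a feature by the automated annotation. It presumably lies in the unannotated interval upstream of the roughly 700 bp fluorescent protein reading frame. The annotation tool labelled that frame hfriFP, whereas the plasmid name indicates a GFP reporter, so the exact variant is not settled by the record. The reporter is followed by the lambda t0 terminator, and an rrnB T1 terminator lies upstream in the opposite orientation. These terminators help insulate the cassette from read-through transcription. Fluorescence from the plasmid therefore serves as a readout of Fnr promoter activity in living cells.
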