Features (pLannotate 1.2.2; 14 found; start..end, strand, type, name):
    370..393     +  misc_feature   sopC (fragment): sopC; centromere-like partitioning region of the bacterial F plasmid
    455..541     -  terminator     rrnB T1 terminator: Escherichia coli rrnB; transcription terminator T1 from the E. coli rrnB gene
    822..1535    +  CDS            hfriFP: hfriFP is a fluorescent protein published in 2013, derived from Herbaspirillum frisingense.
   1598..1692    +  terminator     lambda t0 terminator: transcription terminator from phage lambda
   1725..1742    +  promoter       tet promoter (fragment): E. coli promoter for tetracycline efflux protein gene
   1830..2486    -  CDS            cat: CAT_ECOLX - Experimental evidence at protein level: Swiss-Prot protein existence level 1. This enzyme is an effector of chloramphenicol resistance in bacteria. From Escherichia coli. This protein is used as a marker in many commonly used cloning vectors, such as pACYC184.
   2487..2589    -  promoter       cat promoter: promoter of the E. coli cat gene encoding chloramphenicol acetyltransferase
   2705..3049    +  CDS            resD (fragment): REDF_ECOLI - Also known as D. Protein inferred from homology: Swiss-Prot protein existence level 3. Acts as a repressor of transcription and as a site-specific resolvase that cleaves at the RfsF site. From Escherichia coli (strain K12).
   3447..4061    +  rep_origin     oriV: origin of replication for the bacterial F plasmid
   4137..4356    +  rep_origin     ori2: secondary origin of replication for the bacterial F plasmid; also known as oriS
   4447..5199    +  CDS            repE: REPE1_ECOLI - Also known as E, rep. Experimental evidence at protein level: Swiss-Prot protein existence level 1. Replication initiator in the monomeric form, and autogenous repressor in the dimeric form. From Escherichia coli (strain K12).
   5205..5455    +  misc_feature   incC: incC; incompatibility region of the bacterial F plasmid
   5781..6956    +  CDS            sopA: partitioning protein for the bacterial F plasmid; sopA
   6956..294     +  CDS            sopB (across the origin): SOPB_ECOLI - Also known as B. Experimental evidence at protein level: Swiss-Prot protein existence level 1. Control of plasmid partitioning; required to recognize the cis-acting. Binds specifically with the DNA segment containing the sopC region. SopB is trans-acting. From Escherichia coli (strain K12).
>Addgene plasmid #220155 | Fnr-GFP | addgene full sequence | sequence record 436629 | Addgene NGS Result
AAAGCCTTTACAGATAAAGAGGAATTACTTAAGCAGCAGGCATCTAACCTTCATGAGCAGAAAAAAGCTG
GGGTGATATTTGAAGCTGAAGAAGTTATCACTCTTTTAACTTCTGTGCTTAAAACGTCATCTGCATCAAG
AACTAGTTTAAGCTCACGACATCAGTTTGCTCCTGGAGCGACAGTATTGTATAAGGGCGATAAAATGGTG
CTTAACCTGGACAGGTCCCGTGTTCCAACTGAGTGTATAGAGAAAATTGAGGCCATTCTTAAGGAACTTG
AAAAGCCAGCACCCTGATGCGACCACGTTTTAGTCTACGTTTATCTGTCTTTACTTAATGTCCTTTGTTA
CAGGCCAGAAAGCATAACTGGCCTGAATATTCTCTCTGGGCCCCACTTCTTTGAGTGAGCTGATACCGCT
CGCCGCAGCCGAACGCCTAAGTCTAGGGCGGCGGATTTGTCCTACTCAGGAGAGCGTTCACCGACAAACA
ACAGATAAAACGAAAGGCCCAGTCTTTCGACTGAGCCTTTCGTTTTATTTGATGCCACGCGTTGGATTAA
TATTGATTCTCTCGAGACGGTCCCTAGGACATTAAACAATTTGTGCCAGCTTGTTCACACTTTTATGTAA
AGTTACCCTTAACAACTTAAGGGTTTTCAAATAGATAGACATATATTTACATCTAATATCGGAATTCTCT
GCTGTTAAGGTTTGCTTAGACTTACTTGCTCCCTAAAAAGATGTTAAAATTGACAAATATCAATTACGGC
TTGAGCAGACCTATGCCAGTTGTAGATGACACTAAATTAAGGAGGTATAATATGCGTAAAGGAGAAGAAC
TTTTCACTGGAGTTGTCCCAATTCTTGTTGAATTAGATGGTGATGTTAATGGGCACAAATTTTCTGTCAG
TGGAGAGGGTGAAGGTGATGCAACATACGGAAAACTTACCCTTAAATTTATTTGCACTACTGGAAAACTA
CCTGTTCCGTGGCCAACACTTGTCACTACTTTCGGTTATGGTGTTCAATGCTTTGCGAGATACCCAGATC
ACATGAAACAGCATGACTTTTTCAAGAGTGCCATGCCCGAAGGTTACGTACAGGAAAGAACTATATTTTT
CAAAGATGACGGGAACTACAAGACACGTGCTGAAGTCAAGTTTGAAGGTGATACCCTTGTTAATAGAATC
GAGTTAAAAGGTATTGATTTTAAAGAAGATGGAAACATTCTTGGACACAAATTGGAATACAACTATAACT
CACACAATGTATACATCATGGCAGACAAACAAAAGAATGGAATCAAAGTTAACTTCAAAATTAGACACAA
CATTGAAGATGGAAGCGTTCAACTAGCAGACCATTATCAACAAAATACTCCGATTGGCGATGGCCCTGTC
CTTTTACCAGACAACCATTACCTGTCCACACAATCTGCCCTTTCGAAAGATCCCAACGAAAAGAGAGACC
ACATGGTCCTTCTTGAGTTTGTAACCGCTGCTGGGATTACACATGGCATGGATGAACTATACAAATAACA
GCTGGGTATCGAATTCAAGTGACTGCAGAACAGTAGTACTTGCACAGACGTCGCTTGGACTCCTGTTGAT
AGATCCAGTAATGACCTCAGAACTCCATCTGGATTTGTTCAGAACGCTCGGTTGCCGCCGGGCGTTTTTT
ATTGGTGAGAATCCAAGCATACTCGTCGAGACCAATTCTCATGTTTGACAGCTTATCATCGAATTTCTGC
CATTCATCCGCTTATTATCACTTATTCAGGCGTAGCAACCAGGCGTTTAAGGGCACCAATAACTGCCTTA
AAAAAATTACGCCCCGCCCTGCCACTCATCGCAGTACTGTTGTAATTCATTAAGCATTCTGCCGACATGG
AAGCCATCACAAACGGCATGATGAACCTGAATCGCCAGCGGCATCAGCACCTTGTCGCCTTGCGTATAAT
ATTTGCCCATCGTGAAAACGGGGGCGAAGAAGTTGTCCATATTGGCCACGTTTAAATCAAAACTGGTGAA
ACTCACCCAGGGATTGGCTGAGACGAAAAACATATTCTCAATAAACCCTTTAGGGAAATAGGCCAGGTTT
TCACCGTAACACGCCACATCTTGCGAATATATGTGTAGAAACTGCCGGAAATCGTCGTGGTATTCACTCC
AGAGCGATGAAAACGTTTCAGTTTGCTCATGGAAAACGGTGTAACAAGGGTGAACACTATCCCATATCAC
CAGCTCACCGTCTTTCATTGCCATACGAAATTCCGGATGAGCATTCATCAGGCGGGCAAGAATGTGAATA
AAGGCCGGATAAAACTTGTGCTTATTTTTCTTTACGGTCTTTAAAAAGGCCGTAATATCCAGCTGAACGG
TCTGGTTATAGGTACATTGAGCAACTGACTGAAATGCCTCAAAATGTTCTTTACGATGCCATTGGGATAT
ATCAACGGTGGTATATCCAGTGATTTTTTTCTCCATTTTAGCTTCCTTAGCTCCTGAAAATCTCGATAAC
TCAAAAAATACGCCCGGTAGTGATCTTATTTCATTATGGTGAAAGTTGGAACCTCTTACGTGCCGATCAA
CGTCTCATTTTCGCCAAAAGTTGGCCCAGGGCTTCCCGGTATCAACAGGGACACCAGGATTTATTTATTC
TGCGAAGTGATCTTCCGTCACAGGTATTTATTCGCGATAAGCTCATGGAGCGGCGTAACCGTCGCACAGG
AAGGACAGAGAAAGCGCGGATCTGGGAAGTGACGGACAGAACGGTCAGGACCTGGATTGGGGAGGCGGTT
GCCGCCGCTGCTGCTGACGGTGTGACGTTCTCTGTTCCGGTCACACCACATACGTTCCGCCATTCCTATG
CGATGCACATGCTGTATGCCGGTATACCGCTGAAAGTTCTGCAAAGCCTGATGGGACATAAGTCCATCAG
TTCAACGGAAGTCTACACGAAGGTTTTTGCGCTGGATGTGGCTGCCCGGCACCGGGTGCAGTTTGCGATG
CCGGAGTCTGATGCGGTTGCGATGCTGAAACAATTATCCTGAGAATAAATGCCTTGGCCTTTATATGGAA
ATGTGGAACTGAGTGGATATGCTGTTTTTGTCTGTTAAACAGAGAAGCTGGCTGTTATCCACTGAGAAGC
GAACGAAACAGTCGGGAAAATCTCCCATTATCGTAGAGATCCGCATTATTAATCTCAGGAGCCTGTGTAG
CGTTTATAGGAAGTAGTGTTCTGTCATGATGCCAGCAAGCGGTAACGAAAACGATTTGAATATGCCTTCA
GGAACAATAGAAATCTTCGTGCGGTGTTACGTTGAAGTGGAGCGGATTATGTCAGCAATGGACAGAACAA
CCTAATGAACACAGAACCATGATGTGGTCTGTCCTTTTACAGCCAGTAGTGCTCGCCGCAGTCGAGCGAC
AGGGCGAAGCCCTCGGCTGGTTGCCCTCGCCGCTGGGCTGGCGGCCGTCTATGGCCCTGCAAACGCGCCA
GAAACGCCGTCGAAGCCGTGTGCGAGACACCGCGGCCGGCCGCCGGCGTTGTGGATACCTCGCGGAAAAC
TTGGCCCTCACTGACAGATGAGGGGCGGACGTTGACACTTGAGGGGCCGACTCACCCGGCGCGGCGTTGA
CAGATGAGGGGCAGGCTCGATTTCGGCCGGCGACGTGGAGCTGGCCAGCCTCGCAAATCGGCGAAAACGC
CTGATTTTACGCGAGTTTCCCACAGATGATGTGGACAAGCCTGGGGATAAGTGCCCTGCGGTATTGACAC
TTGAGGGGCGCGACTACTGACAGATGAGGGGCGCGATCCTTGACACTTGAGGGGCAGAGTGCTGACAGAT
GAGGGGCGCACCTATTGACATTTGAGGGGCTGTCCACAGGCAGAAAATCCAGCATTTGCAAGGGTTTCCG
CCCGTTTTTCGGCCACCGCTAACCTGTCTTTTAACCTGCTTTTAAACCAATATTTATAAACCTTGTTTTT
AACCAGGGCTGCGCCCTGTGCGCGTGACCGCGCACGCCGAAGGGGGGTGCCCCCCCTTCTCGAACCCTCC
CGGTCGAGTGAGCGAGGAAGCACCAGGGAACAGCACTTATATATTCTGCTTACACACGATGCCTGAAAAA
ACTTCCCTTGGGGTTATCCACTTATCCACGGGGATATTTTTATAATTATTTTTTTTATAGTTTTTAGATC
TTCTTTTTTAGAGCGCCTTGTAGGCCTTTATCCATGCTGGTTCTAGAGAAGGTGTTGTGACAAATTGCCC
TTTCAGTGTGACAAATCACCCTCAAATGACAGTCCTGTCTGTGACAAATTGCCCTTAACCCTGTGACAAA
TTGCCCTCAGAAGAAGCTGTTTTTTCACAAAGTTATCCCTGCTTATTGACTCTTTTTTATTTAGTGTGAC
AATCTAAAAACTTGTCACACTTCACATGGATCTGTCATGGCGGAAACAGCGGTTATCAATCACAAGAAAC
GTAAAAATAGCCCGCGAATCGTCCAGTCAAACGACCTCACTGAGGCGGCATATAGTCTCTCCCGGGATCA
AAAACGTATGCTGTATCTGTTCGTTGACCAGATCAGAAAATCTGATGGCACCCTACAGGAACATGACGGT
ATCTGCGAGATCCATGTTGCTAAATATGCTGAAATATTCGGATTGACCTCTGCGGAAGCCAGTAAGGATA
TACGGCAGGCATTGAAGAGTTTCGCGGGGAAGGAAGTGGTTTTTTATCGCCCTGAAGAGGATGCCGGCGA
TGAAAAAGGCTATGAATCTTTTCCTTGGTTTATCAAACGTGCGCACAGTCCATCCAGAGGGCTTTACAGT
GTACATATCAACCCATATCTCATTCCCTTCTTTATCGGGTTACAGAACCGGTTTACGCAGTTTCGGCTTA
GTGAAACAAAAGAAATCACCAATCCGTATGCCATGCGTTTATACGAATCCCTGTGTCAGTATCGTAAGCC
GGATGGCTCAGGCATCGTCTCTCTGAAAATCGACTGGATCATAGAGCGTTACCAGTTGCCTCAAAGTTAC
CAGCGTATGCCTGACTTCCGCCGCCGCTTCCTGCAGGTCTGTGTTAATGAGATCAACAGCAGAACTCCAA
TGCGCCTCTCATACATTGAGAAAAAGAAAGGCCGCCAGACGACTCATATCGTATTTTCCTTCCGCGATAT
CACTTCCATGACGACAGGATAGTCTGAGGGTTATCTGTCACAGATTTGAGGGTGGTTCGTCACATTTGTT
CTGACCTACTGAGGGTAATTTGTCACAGTTTTGCTGTTTCCTTCAGCCTGCATGGATTTTCTCATACTTT
TTGAACTGTAATTTTTAAGGAAGCCAAATTTGAGGGCAGTTTGTCACAGTTGATTTCCTTCTCTTTCCCT
TCGTCATGTGACTTGATATCGGGGGTTAGTTCGTCATCATTGATGAGGGTTGATTATCACAGTTTATTAC
TCTGAATTGGCTATCCGCGTGTGTACCTCTACCTGGAGTTTTTCCCACGGTGGATATTTCTTCTTGCGCT
GAGCGTAAGAGCTATCTGACAGAACAGTTCTTCTTTGCTTCCTCGCCAGTTCGCTCGCTATGCTCGGTTA
CACGGCTGCGGCGAGCGCTAGTGATAATAAGTGACTGAGGTATGTGCTCTTCTTATCTCCTTTTGTAGTG
TTGCTCTTATTTTAAACAACTTTGCGGTTTTTTGATGACTTTGCGATTTTGTTGTTGCTTTGCAGTAAAT
TGCAAGATTTAATAAAAAAACGCAAAGCAATGATTAAAGGATGTTCAGAATGAAACTCATGGAAACACTT
AACCAGTGCATAAACGCTGGTCATGAAATGACGAAGGCTATCGCCATTGCACAGTTTAATGATGACAGCC
CGGAAGCGAGGAAAATAACCCGGCGCTGGAGAATAGGTGAAGCAGCGGATTTAGTTGGGGTTTCTTCTCA
GGCTATCAGAGATGCCGAGAAAGCAGGGCGACTACCGCACCCGGATATGGAAATTCGAGGACGGGTTGAG
CAACGTGTTGGTTATACAATTGAACAAATTAATCATATGCGTGATGTGTTTGGTACGCGATTGCGACGTG
CTGAAGACGTATTTCCACCGGTGATCGGGGTTGCTGCCCATAAAGGTGGCGTTTACAAAACCTCAGTTTC
TGTTCATCTTGCTCAGGATCTGGCTCTGAAGGGGCTACGTGTTTTGCTCGTGGAAGGTAACGACCCCCAG
GGAACAGCCTCAATGTATCACGGATGGGTACCAGATCTTCATATTCATGCAGAAGACACTCTCCTGCCTT
TCTATCTTGGGGAAAAGGACGATGTCACTTATGCAATAAAGCCCACTTGCTGGCCGGGGCTTGACATTAT
TCCTTCCTGTCTGGCTCTGCACCGTATTGAAACTGAGTTAATGGGCAAATTTGATGAAGGTAAACTGCCC
ACCGATCCACACCTGATGCTCCGACTGGCCATTGAAACTGTTGCTCATGACTATGATGTCATAGTTATTG
ACAGCGCGCCTAACCTGGGTATCGGCACGATTAATGTCGTATGTGCTGCTGATGTGCTGATTGTTCCCAC
GCCTGCTGAGTTGTTTGACTACACCTCCGCACTGCAGTTTTTCGATATGCTTCGTGATCTGCTCAAGAAC
GTTGATCTTAAAGGGTTCGAGCCTGATGTACGTATTTTGCTTACCAAATACAGCAATAGTAATGGCTCTC
AGTCCCCGTGGATGGAGGAGCAAATTCGGGATGCCTGGGGAAGCATGGTTCTAAAAAATGTTGTACGTGA
AACGGATGAAGTTGGTAAAGGTCAGATCCGGATGAGAACTGTTTTTGAACAGGCCATTGATCAACGCTCT
TCAACTGGTGCCTGGAGAAATGCTCTTTCTATTTGGGAACCTGTCTGCAATGAAATTTTCGATCGTCTGA
TTAAACCACGCTGGGAGATTAGATAATGAAGCGTGCGCCTGTTATTCCAAAACATACGCTCAATACTCAA
CCGGTTGAAGATACTTCGTTATCGACACCAGCTGCCCCGATGGTGGATTCGTTAATTGCGCGCGTAGGAG
TAATGGCTCGCGGTAATGCCATTACTTTGCCTGTATGTGGTCGGGATGTGAAGTTTACTCTTGAAGTGCT
CCGGGGTGATAGTGTTGAGAAGACCTCTCGGGTATGGTCAGGTAATGAACGTGACCAGGAGCTGCTTACT
GAGGACGCACTGGATGATCTCATCCCTTCTTTTCTACTGACTGGTCAACAGACACCGGCGTTCGGTCGAA
GAGTATCTGGTGTCATAGAAATTGCCGATGGGAGTCGCCGTCGTAAAGCTGCTGCACTTACCGAAAGTGA
TTATCGTGTTCTGGTTGGCGAGCTGGATGATGAGCAGATGGCTGCATTATCCAGATTGGGTAACGATTAT
CGCCCAACAAGTGCTTATGAACGTGGTCAGCGTTATGCAAGCCGATTGCAGAATGAATTTGCTGGAAATA
TTTCTGCGCTGGCTGATGCGGAAAATATTTCACGTAAGATTATTACCCGCTGTATCAACACCGCCAAATT
GCCTAAATCAGTTGTTGCTCTTTTTTCTCACCCCGGTGAACTATCTGCCCGGTCAGGTGATGCACTTCAA
